>Addgene plasmid #103711 | LSB-hsa-miR-654-5p | depositor full sequence | sequence record 196470 | Full Sequence
AATTGAGGGGATAACGCAGGAAAGAACATGTGAGCAAAAGGCCAGCAAAAGGCCAGGAACCGTAAAAAGG
CCGCGTTGCTGGCGTTTTTCCATAGGCTCCGCCCCCCTGACGAGCATCACAAAAATCGACGCTCAAGTCA
GAGGTGGCGAAACCCGACAGGACTATAAAGATACCAGGCGTTTCCCCCTGGAAGCTCCCTCGTGCGCTCT
CCTGTTCCGACCCTGCCGCTTACCGGATACCTGTCCGCCTTTCTCCCTTCGGGAAGCGTGGCGCTTTCTC
ATAGCTCACGCTGTAGGTATCTCAGTTCGGTGTAGGTCGTTCGCTCCAAGCTGGGCTGTGTGCACGAACC
CCCCGTTCAGCCCGACCGCTGCGCCTTATCCGGTAACTATCGTCTTGAGTCCAACCCGGTAAGACACGAC
TTATCGCCACTGGCAGCAGCCACTGGTAACAGGATTAGCAGAGCGAGGTATGTAGGCGGTGCTACAGAGT
TCTTGAAGTGGTGGCCTAACTACGGCTACACTAGAAGAACAGTATTTGGTATCTGCGCTCTGCTGAAGCC
AGTTACCTTCGGAAAAAGAGTTGGTAGCTCTTGATCCGGCAAACAAACCACCGCTGGTAGCGGTGGTTTT
TTTGTTTGCAAGCAGCAGATTACGCGCAGAAAAAAAGGATCTCAAGAAGATCCTTTGATCTTTTCTACGG
GGTCTGACGCTCAGTGGAACGAAAACTCACGTTAAGGGATTTTGGTCATGAGATTATCAAAAAGGATCTT
CACCTAGATCCTTTTAAATTAAAAATGAAGTTTTAAATCAATCTAAAGTATATATGAGTAAACTTGGTCT
GACAGTTACCAATGCTTAATCAGTGAGGCACCTATCTCAGCGATCTGTCTATTTCGTTCATCCATAGTTG
CCTGACTCCCCGTCGTGTAGATAACTACGATACGGGAGGGCTTACCATCTGGCCCCAGTGCTGCAATGAT
ACCGCGAGAACCACGCTCACCGGCTCCAGATTTATCAGCAATAAACCAGCCAGCCGGAAGGGCCGAGCGC
AGAAGTGGTCCTGCAACTTTATCCGCCTCCATCCAGTCTATTAATTGTTGCCGGGAAGCTAGAGTAAGTA
GTTCGCCAGTTAATAGTTTGCGCAACGTTGTTGCCATTGCTACAGGCATCGTGGTGTCACGCTCGTCGTT
TGGTATGGCTTCATTCAGCTCCGGTTCCCAACGATCAAGGCGAGTTACATGATCCCCCATGTTGTGCAAA
AAAGCGGTTAGCTCCTTCGGTCCTCCGATCGTTGTCAGAAGTAAGTTGGCCGCAGTGTTATCACTCATGG
TTATGGCAGCACTGCATAATTCTCTTACTGTCATGCCATCCGTAAGATGCTTTTCTGTGACTGGTGAGTA
CTCAACCAAGTCATTCTGAGAATAGTGTATGCGGCGACCGAGTTGCTCTTGCCCGGCGTCAATACGGGAT
AATACCGCGCCACATAGCAGAACTTTAAAAGTGCTCATCATTGGAAAACGTTCTTCGGGGCGAAAACTCT
CAAGGATCTTACCGCTGTTGAGATCCAGTTCGATGTAACCCACTCGTGCACCCAACTGATCTTCAGCATC
TTTTACTTTCACCAGCGTTTCTGGGTGAGCAAAAACAGGAAGGCAAAATGCCGCAAAAAAGGGAATAAGG
GCGACACGGAAATGTTGAATACTCATACTCTTCCTTTTTCAATATTATTGAAGCATTTATCAGGGTTATT
GTCTCATGAGCGGATACATATTTGAATGTAGCTCCGAATTTCTCGAGGGCTTGTCGACGACGGCGGTCTC
CGTCGTCAGGATCATGAATTCGACCCGCCTGCCACCATGACCGAGTACAAGCCCACGGTGCGCCTCGCCA
CCCGCGACGACGTCCCCCGGGCCGTACGCACCCTCGCCGCCGCGTTCGCCGACTACCCCGCCACGCGCCA
CACCGTCGACCCGGACCGCCACATCGAGCGGGTCACCGAGCTGCAAGAACTCTTCCTCACGCGCGTCGGG
CTCGACATCGGCAAGGTGTGGGTCGCGGACGACGGCGCCGCGGTGGCGGTCTGGACCACGCCGGAGAGCG
TCGAAGCGGGGGCGGTGTTCGCCGAGATCGGCCCGCGCATGGCCGAGTTGAGCGGTTCCCGGCTGGCCGC
GCAGCAACAGATGGAAGGCCTCCTGGCGCCGCACCGGCCCAAGGAGCCCGCGTGGTTCCTGGCCACCGTC
GGCGTCTCGCCCGACCACCAGGGCAAGGGTCTGGGCAGCGCCGTCGTGCTCCCCGGAGTGGAGGCGGCCG
AGCGCGCCGGGGTGCCCGCCTTCCTGGAGACATCCGCGCCCCGCAACCTCCCCTTCTACGAGCGGCTCGG
CTTCACCGTCACCGCCGACGTCGAGGTGCCCGAAGGACCGCGCACCTGGTGCATGACCCGCAAGCCCGGT
GCCTGATACGCGTGAATTCACTCCTCAGGTGCAGGCTGCCTATCAGAAGGTGGTGGCTGGTGTGGCCAAT
GCCCTGGCTCACAAATACCACTGAGATCTTTTTCCCTCTGCCAAAAATTATGGGGACATCATGAAGCCCC
TTGAGCATCTGACTTCTGGCTAATAAAGGAAATTTATTTTCATTGCAATAGTGTGTTGGAATTTTTTGTG
TCTCTCACTCGGAAGGACATATGGGAGGGCAAATCATTTAAAACATCAGAATGAGTATTTGGTTTAGAGT
TTGGCAACATATGCCCATATGCTGGCTGCCATGAACAAAGGTTGGCTATAAAGAGGTCATCAGTATATGA
AACAGCCCCCTGCTGTCCATTCCTTATTCCATAGAAAAGCCTTGACTTGAGGTTAGATTTTTTTTATATT
TTGTTTTGTGTTATTTTTTTCTTTAACATCCCTAAAATTTTCCTTACATGTTTTACTAGCCAGATTTTTC
CTCCTCTCCTGACTACTCCCAGTCATAGCTGTCCCTCTTCTCTTATGGAGATCCCTCGACCTGCAGCCCA
AGCTTGAATTCTCTAGAATTACCCTGTTATCCCTATGCTTGGTTTACCGAGCTCTTATTGGTTTTCAAAC
TTCATTGACTGTGCCCAACGCGCCTGGGAGCTCACGGGGACAGCCCCCCCCCAAAGCCCCCAGGGATGTA
ATTACGTCCCTCCCCCGCTAGGGGGCAGCAGCGAGCCGCCCGGGGCTCCGCTCCGGTCCGGCGCTCCCCC
CGCATCCCCGAGCCGGCAGCGTGCGGGGACAGCCCGGGCACGGGGAAGGTGGCACGGGATCGCTTTCCTC
TGAACGCTTCTCGCTGCTCTTTGAGCCTGCAGACACCTGGGGGGATACGGGGAAAAAGCTAGGCTGAAAG
ACCGGTTCTTAGAATGACACGCGCCTGGGAGCTCACGGGGACAGCCCCCCCCCAAAGCCCCCAGGGATGT
AATTACGTCCCTCCCCCGCTAGGGGGCAGCAGCGAGCCGCCCGGGGCTCCGCTCCGGTCCGGCGCTCCCC
CCGCATCCCCGAGCCGGCAGCGTGCGGGGACAGCCCGGGCACGGGGAAGGTGGCACGGGATCGCTTTCCT
CTGAACGCTTCTCGCTGCTCTTTGAGCCTGCAGACACCTGGGGGGATACGGGGAAAAAGCTAACTTCTGA
GACGACAACTTTGTATAGAAAAGTTGGCTCCGAATTCGCCCTTGACAGCAGAGATCCAGTTTGGTTAATT
AATTGGCTCCGGTGCCCGTCAGTGGGCAGAGCGCACATCGCCCACAGTCCCCGAGAAGTTGTGGGGAGGG
GTCGGCAATTGAACCGGTGCCTAGAGAAGGTGGCGCGGGGTAAACTGGGAAAGTGATGTCGTGTACTGGC
TCCGCCTTTTTCCCGAGGGTGGGGGAGAACCGTATATAAGTGCAGTAGTCGCCGTGAACGTTCTTTTTCG
CAACGGGTTTGCCGCCAGAACACAGGTAAGTGCCGTGTGTGGTTCCCGCGGGCCTGGCCTCTTTACGGGT
TATGGCCCTTGCGTGCCTTGAATTACTTCCACCTGGCTGCAGTACGTGATTCTTGATCCCGAGCTTCGGG
TTGGAAGTGGGTGGGAGAGTTCGAGGCCTTGCGCTTAAGGAGCCCCTTCGCCTCGTGCTTGAGTTGAGGC
CTGGCCTGGGCGCTGGGGCCGCCGCGTGCGAATCTGGTGGCACCTTCGCGCCTGTCTCGCTGCTTTCGAT
AAGTCTCTAGCCATTTAAAATTTTTGATGACCTGCTGCGACGCTTTTTTTCTGGCAAGATAGTCTTGTAA
ATGCGGGCCAAGATCTGCACACTGGTATTTCGGTTTTTGGGGCCGCGGGCGGCGACGGGGCCCGTGCGTC
CCAGCGCACATGTTCGGCGAGGCGGGGCCTGCGAGCGCGGCCACCGAGAATCGGACGGGGGTAGTCTCAA
GCTGGCCGGCCTGCTCTGGTGCCTGGCCTCGCGCCGCCGTGTATCGCCCCGCCCTGGGCGGCAAGGCTGG
CCCGGTCGGCACCAGTTGCGTGAGCGGAAAGATGGCCGCTTCCCGGCCCTGCTGCAGGGAGCTCAAAATG
GAGGACGCGGCGCTCGGGAGAGCGGGCGGGTGAGTCACCCACACAAAGGAAAAGGGCCTTTCCGTCCTCA
GCCGTCGCTTCATGTGACTCCACGGAGTACCGGGCGCCGTCCAGGCACCTCGATTAGTTCTCGAGCTTTT
GGAGTACGTCGTCTTTAGGTTGGGGGGAGGGGTTTTATGCGATGGAGTTTCCCCACACTGAGTGGGTGGA
GACTGAAGTTAGGCCAGCTTGGCACTTGATGTAATTCTCCTTGGAATTTGCCCTTTTTGAGTTTGGATCT
TGGTTCATTCTCAAGCCTCAGACAGTGGTTCAAAGTTTTTTTCTTCCATTTCAGGTGTCGTGAGAAGGGC
GAATTCGACCCAAGTTTGTACAAAAAAGCAGGCTGGATCCAGGTGCCACCATGGTGAGCGAGCTGATTAA
GGAGAACATGCACATGAAGCTGTACATGGAGGGCACCGTGAACAACCACCACTTCAAGTGCACATCCGAG
GGCGAAGGCAAGCCCTACGAGGGCACCCAGACCATGAGAATCAAGGCGGTCGAGGGCGGCCCTCTCCCCT
TCGCCTTCGACATCCTGGCTACCAGCTTCATGTACGGCAGCAAAACCTTCATCAACCACACCCAGGGCAT
CCCCGACTTCTTTAAGCAGTCCTTCCCCGAGGGCTTCACATGGGAGAGAGTCACCACATACGAAGATGGG
GGCGTGCTGACCGCTACCCAGGACACCAGCCTCCAGGACGGCTGCCTCATCTACAACGTCAAGATCAGAG
GGGTGAACTTCCCATCCAACGGCCCTGTGATGCAGAAGAAAACACTCGGCTGGGAGGCCTCCACCGAGAC
ACTGTACCCCGCTGACGGCGGCCTGGAAGGCAGAGCCGACATGGCCCTGAAGCTCGTGGGCGGGGGCCAC
CTGATCTGCAACCTTAAGACCACATACAGATCCAAGAAACCCGCTAAGAACCTCAAGATGCCCGGCGTCT
ACTATGTGGACAGGAGACTGGAAAGAATCAAGGAGGCCGACAAAGAGACATACGTCGAGCAGCACGAGGT
GGCTGTGGCCAGATACTGCGACCTCCCTAGCAAACTGGGGCACAAACTTAATTGAGAATTCTACCACCCA
GCTTTCTTGTACAAAGTGGTACGTCTCAAGACCAGAGGTCTCTGCTTGTTCCATCGCACATGTTCTGCGG
CCCACCAGCACATGTTCTGCGGCCCACCAGCACATGTTCTGCGGCCCACCAGCACATGTTCTGCGGCCCA
CCACAACCAGAAGAGACCTGTGCTTCACTCCTCAGGTGCAGGCTGCCTATCAGAAGGTGGTGGCTGGTGT
GGCCAATGCCCTGGCTCACAAATACCACTGAGATCTTTTTCCCTCTGCCAAAAATTATGGGGACATCATG
AAGCCCCTTGAGCATCTGACTTCTGGCTAATAAAGGAAATTTATTTTCATTGCAATAGTGTGTTGGAATT
TTTTGTGTCTCTCACTCGGAAGGACATATGGGAGGGCAAATCATTTAAAACATCAGAATGAGTATTTGGT
TTAGAGTTTGGCAACATATGCCCATATGCTGGCTGCCATGAACAAAGGTTGGCTATAAAGAGGTCATCAG
TATATGAAACAGCCCCCTGCTGTCCATTCCTTATTCCATAGAAAAGCCTTGACTTGAGGTTAGATTTTTT
TTATATTTTGTTTTGTGTTATTTTTTTCTTTAACATCCCTAAAATTTTCCTTACATGTTTTACTAGCCAG
ATTTTTCCTCCTCTCCTGACTACTCCCAGTCATAGCTGTCCCTCTTCTCTTATGGAGATCCCGAGCGGTG
CGTTTTTATGCTTGTAGTATTGTATAATGTTTTTAAGATCCAAGCTTCTGACCTCTTCTCTTCCTCCCAC
AGGGCCTCGAGACAATTGCATCGATGGTACCAGTGAAAGTCTGCAATGAATTCGAGTTGGCGCGCCTGTC
ATTCTAAATCTCTCTTTCAGCCTAAAGCTTTTTCCCCGTATCCCCCCAGGTGTCTGCAGGCTCAAAGAGC
AGCGAGAAGCGTTCAGAGGAAAGCGATCCCGTGCCACCTTCCCCGTGCCCGGGCTGTCCCCGCACGCTGC
CGGCTCGGGGATGCGGGGGGAGCGCCGGACCGGAGCGGAGCCCCGGGCGGCTCGCTGCTGCCCCCTAGCG
GGGGAGGGACGTAATTACATCCCTGGGGGCTTTGGGAGGGGGCTGTCCCCGTGAGCTCCCAGGCGCGCCT
GTCATTCTAAATCTCTCTTTCAGCCTAAAGCTTTTTCCCCGTATCCCCCCAGGTGTCTGCAGGCTCAAAG
AGCAGCGAGAAGCGTTCAGAGGAAAGCGATCCCGTGCCACCTTCCCCGTGCCCGGGCTGTCCCCGCACGC
TGCCGGCTCGGGGATGCGGGGGGAGCGCCGGACCGGAGCGGAGCCCCGGGCGGCTCGCTGCTGCCCCCTA
GCGGGGGAGGGACGTAATTACATCCCTGGGGGCTTTGGGGGGGGGCTGTCCCCGTGAGCTCCCAGGCGCG
CCAACTCGGTACCGTATCGATGTCGACGTTAACGCTAGTGATATCAACTTTGTATAGAAAAGTTGGCTCC
GAATTCGCCCTTGACAGCAGAGATCCAGTTTGGTTAATTAATTGGCTCCGGTGCCCGTCAGTGGGCAGAG
CGCACATCGCCCACAGTCCCCGAGAAGTTGTGGGGAGGGGTCGGCAATTGAACCGGTGCCTAGAGAAGGT
GGCGCGGGGTAAACTGGGAAAGTGATGTCGTGTACTGGCTCCGCCTTTTTCCCGAGGGTGGGGGAGAACC
GTATATAAGTGCAGTAGTCGCCGTGAACGTTCTTTTTCGCAACGGGTTTGCCGCCAGAACACAGGTAAGT
GCCGTGTGTGGTTCCCGCGGGCCTGGCCTCTTTACGGGTTATGGCCCTTGCGTGCCTTGAATTACTTCCA
CCTGGCTGCAGTACGTGATTCTTGATCCCGAGCTTCGGGTTGGAAGTGGGTGGGAGAGTTCGAGGCCTTG
CGCTTAAGGAGCCCCTTCGCCTCGTGCTTGAGTTGAGGCCTGGCCTGGGCGCTGGGGCCGCCGCGTGCGA
ATCTGGTGGCACCTTCGCGCCTGTCTCGCTGCTTTCGATAAGTCTCTAGCCATTTAAAATTTTTGATGAC
CTGCTGCGACGCTTTTTTTCTGGCAAGATAGTCTTGTAAATGCGGGCCAAGATCTGCACACTGGTATTTC
GGTTTTTGGGGCCGCGGGCGGCGACGGGGCCCGTGCGTCCCAGCGCACATGTTCGGCGAGGCGGGGCCTG
CGAGCGCGGCCACCGAGAATCGGACGGGGGTAGTCTCAAGCTGGCCGGCCTGCTCTGGTGCCTGGCCTCG
CGCCGCCGTGTATCGCCCCGCCCTGGGCGGCAAGGCTGGCCCGGTCGGCACCAGTTGCGTGAGCGGAAAG
ATGGCCGCTTCCCGGCCCTGCTGCAGGGAGCTCAAAATGGAGGACGCGGCGCTCGGGAGAGCGGGCGGGT
GAGTCACCCACACAAAGGAAAAGGGCCTTTCCGTCCTCAGCCGTCGCTTCATGTGACTCCACGGAGTACC
GGGCGCCGTCCAGGCACCTCGATTAGTTCTCGAGCTTTTGGAGTACGTCGTCTTTAGGTTGGGGGGAGGG
GTTTTATGCGATGGAGTTTCCCCACACTGAGTGGGTGGAGACTGAAGTTAGGCCAGCTTGGCACTTGATG
TAATTCTCCTTGGAATTTGCCCTTTTTGAGTTTGGATCTTGGTTCATTCTCAAGCCTCAGACAGTGGTTC
AAAGTTTTTTTCTTCCATTTCAGGTGTCGTGAGAAGGGCGAATTCGACCCAAGTTTGTACAAAAAAGCAG
GCTCGCCACCATGGTGAGCAAGGGCGAGGAGCTGTTCACCGGGGTGGTGCCCATCCTGGTCGAGCTGGAC
GGCGACGTAAACGGCCACAAGTTCAGCGTGAGGGGCGAGGGCGAGGGCGATGCCACCAACGGCAAGCTGA
CCCTGAAGTTCATCTGCACCACCGGCAAGCTGCCCGTGCCCTGGCCCACCCTCGTGACCACCCTGAGCCA
CGGCGTGCAGTGCTTCGCCCGCTACCCCGACCACATGAAGCAGCACGACTTCTTCAAGTCCGCCATGCCC
GAAGGCTACGTCCAGGAGCGCACCATCTTCTTCAAGGACGACGGCACCTACAAGACCCGCGCCGAGGTGA
AGTTCGAGGGCGACACCCTAGTGAACCGCATCGAGCTGAAGGGCGTCGACTTCAAGGAGGACGGCAACAT
CCTGGGGCACAAGCTGGAGTACAACTTCAACAGCCACAACATCTATATCATGGCCGTCAAGCAGAAGAAC
GGCATCAAGGTGAACTTCAAGATCCGCCACAACGTGGAGGACGGCAGCGTGCAGCTCGCCGACCACTACC
AGCAGAACACCCCCATCGGCGACGGCCCCGTGCTGCTGCCCGACAGCCACTACCTGAGCACCCAGTCCGT
GCTGAGCAAAGACCCCAACGAGAAGCGCGATCACATGGTCCTGCTGGAGTTCCGCACCGCCGCCGGGATC
ACTCTCGGCATGGACGAGCTGTACAAGTAATACCACCCAGCTTTCTTGTACAAAGTGGTACGCGTGAATT
CACTCCTCAGGTGCAGGCTGCCTATCAGAAGGTGGTGGCTGGTGTGGCCAATGCCCTGGCTCACAAATAC
CACTGAGATCTTTTTCCCTCTGCCAAAAATTATGGGGACATCATGAAGCCCCTTGAGCATCTGACTTCTG
GCTAATAAAGGAAATTTATTTTCATTGCAATAGTGTGTTGGAATTTTTTGTGTCTCTCACTCGGAAGGAC
ATATGGGAGGGCAAATCATTTAAAACATCAGAATGAGTATTTGGTTTAGAGTTTGGCAACATATGCCCAT
ATGCTGGCTGCCATGAACAAAGGTTGGCTATAAAGAGGTCATCAGTATATGAAACAGCCCCCTGCTGTCC
ATTCCTTATTCCATAGAAAAGCCTTGACTTGAGGTTAGATTTTTTTTATATTTTGTTTTGTGTTATTTTT
TTCTTTAACATCCCTAAAATTTTCCTTACATGTTTTACTAGCCAGATTTTTCCTCCTCTCCTGACTACTC
CCAGTCATAGCTGTCCCTCTTCTCTTATGGAGATCCCTCGACCTGCAGCCCAAGCTTGGCGTAATCATGG
TCATAGCTGTTTCCTGTGTGAAATTGTTATCCGCTCACAATTCCACACAACATACGAGCCGGAAGCATAA
AGTGTAAAGCCTGGGGTGCCTAATGAGTGAGCTAACTCACATTAATTGCGTTGCGCTCACTGCCCGCTTT
CCAGTCGGGAAACCTGTCGTGCCAGCGGATCGACAGTACTAAGCTTGGTCTAATACCCAATCTCTCGTCT
TATCCAGATGTTTTATACGCCTCTGGCCCGTGTCTCAAAATCTCTGATGTTACATTGCACAAGATAAAAT
AATATCATCATGAACAATAAAACTGTCTGCTTACATAAACAGTAATACAAGGGGTGTTATGAGCCATATT
CAACGGGAAACGTCGAGGCCGCGATTAAATTCCAACATGGATGCTGATTTATATGGGTATAAATGGGCTC
GCGATAATGTCGGGCAATCAGGTGCGACAATCTATCGCTTGTATGGGAAGCCCGATGCGCCAGAGTTGTT
TCTGAAACATGGCAAAGGTAGCGTTGCCAATGATGTTACAGATGAGATGGTCAGACTAAACTGGCTGACG
GAATTTATGCCTCTTCCGACCATCAAGCATTTTATCCGTACTCCTGATGATGCATGGTTACTCACCACTG
CGATCCCCGGAAAAACAGCATTCCAGGTATTAGAAGAATATCCTGATTCAGGTGAAAATATTGTTGATGC
GCTGGCAGTGTTCCTGCGCCGGTTGCATTCGATTCCTGTTTGTAATTGTCCTTTTAACAGCGATCGCGTA
TTTCGTCTCGCTCAGGCGCAATCACGAATGAATAACGGTTTGGTTGATGCGAGTGATTTTGATGACGAGC
GTAATGGCTGGCCTGTTGAACAAGTCTGGAAAGAAATGCATAAACTTTTGCCATTCTCACCGGATTCAGT
CGTCACTCATGGTGATTTCTCACTTGATAACCTTATTTTTGACGAGGGGAAATTAATAGGTTGTATTGAT
GTTGGACGAGTCGGAATCGCAGACCGATACCAGGATCTTGCCATCCTATGGAACTGCCTCGGTGAGTTTT
CTCCTTCATTACAGAAACGGCTTTTTCAAAAATATGGTATTGATAATCCTGATATGAATAAATTGCAGTT
TCATTTGATGCTCGATGAGTTTTTCTAATCAGAATTGGTTAATTGGTTGTAACACTGGCAGAGCATTACG
CTGACTTGACGGGACGGCGCAAGCTCATGACCAAAATCCCTTAACGTGAGTTACGCGTCGTTCCACTGAG
CGTCAGAGGTATCACTAGTATTACAGAGGTAAGTTATAACAGTCGCCTAACCC
Features (pLannotate 1.2.2; 28 found; start..end, strand, type, name):
     87..675     -  rep_origin     ori: high-copy-number ColE1/pMB1/pBR322/pUC origin of replication
    846..1706    -  CDS            AmpR: β-lactamase; bla; confers resistance to ampicillin, carbenicillin, and related antibiotics
   1707..1778    -  promoter       AmpR promoter: bla
   1857..2456    +  CDS            PuroR: puromycin N-acetyltransferase; pac from Streptomyces alboniger; confers resistance to puromycin
   2461..2541    +  CDS            HBB (fragment): HBB_PONPY - Experimental evidence at transcript level: Swiss-Prot protein existence level 2. Involved in oxygen transport from the lung to the various peripheral tissues. From Pongo pygmaeus (Bornean orangutan).
   2612..2667    +  polyA_signal   β-globin poly(A) signal: rabbit β-globin polyadenylation signal (Gil and Proudfoot, 1987)
   3646..3666    +  protein_bind   attB4: mutant version of attB; core recombination site for the Gateway® BP reaction BP Clonase™
   3734..3945    +  promoter       EF-1α core promoter: core promoter for human elongation factor EF-1α
   3946..4884    +  intron         EF-1α intron A: intron upstream of the start codon of human EF-1α
   4911..4931    +  protein_bind   attB1: mutant version of attB; core recombination site for the Gateway® BP reaction BP Clonase™
   4951..5646    +  CDS            mKate2: mKate2 is a basic (constitutively fluorescent) red fluorescent protein published in 2009, derived from Entacmaea quadricolor. It is reported to be a rapidly-maturing monomer with moderate acid sensitivity.
   5666..5690    -  protein_bind   attB2: mutant version of attB; recombination site for the Gateway® BP reaction BP Clonase™
   5834..5908    +  CDS            HBB (fragment): HBB_PONPY - Experimental evidence at transcript level: Swiss-Prot protein existence level 2. Involved in oxygen transport from the lung to the various peripheral tissues. From Pongo pygmaeus (Bornean orangutan).
   5979..6034    +  polyA_signal   β-globin poly(A) signal: rabbit β-globin polyadenylation signal (Gil and Proudfoot, 1987)
   6418..6443    +  misc_feature   SA: splice acceptor site
   7115..7135    +  protein_bind   attB4: mutant version of attB; core recombination site for the Gateway® BP reaction BP Clonase™
   7203..7414    +  promoter       EF-1α core promoter: core promoter for human elongation factor EF-1α
   7415..8353    +  intron         EF-1α intron A: intron upstream of the start codon of human EF-1α
   8380..8400    +  protein_bind   attB1: mutant version of attB; core recombination site for the Gateway® BP reaction BP Clonase™
   8411..9127    +  CDS            EBFP2: EBFP2 is a basic (constitutively fluorescent) blue fluorescent protein published in 2007, derived from Aequorea victoria. It is reported to be a rapidly-maturing monomer with moderate acid sensitivity.
   9135..9159    -  protein_bind   attB2: mutant version of attB; recombination site for the Gateway® BP reaction BP Clonase™
   9163..9243    +  CDS            HBB (fragment): HBB_PONPY - Experimental evidence at transcript level: Swiss-Prot protein existence level 2. Involved in oxygen transport from the lung to the various peripheral tissues. From Pongo pygmaeus (Bornean orangutan).
   9314..9369    +  polyA_signal   β-globin poly(A) signal: rabbit β-globin polyadenylation signal (Gil and Proudfoot, 1987)
   9752..9774    -  protein_bind   lac operator (fragment): The lac repressor binds to the lac operator to inhibit transcription in E. coli. This inhibition can be relieved by adding lactose or isopropyl-β-D-thiogalactopyranoside (IPTG). lac repressor encoded by lacI
   9778..9808    -  promoter       lac promoter: promoter for the E. coli lac operon
   9823..9844    -  protein_bind   CAP binding site: CAP binding activates transcription in the presence of cAMP. E. coli catabolite activator protein
   9857..9896    -  CDS            lacI (fragment): lac repressor; lacI; The lac repressor binds to the lac operator to inhibit transcription in E. coli. This inhibition can be relieved by adding lactose or isopropyl-β-D-thiogalactopyranoside (IPTG).
  10069..10878   +  CDS            KanR: aminoglycoside phosphotransferase; aph(3')-Ia; confers resistance to kanamycin in bacteria or G418 (Geneticin®) in eukaryotes
