[The description below was written by a language model from this plasmid's Addgene catalogue record and pLannotate feature annotations shown in this document.]
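Description:
LSB-hsa-miR-654-5p is a mammalian expression and synthetic biology plasmid of about 11 kb, built on the Low Sensor Backbone (LSB) and designed to report the activity of the human microRNA miR-654-5p by fluorescence. It replicates in E. coli from a high-copy ColE1/pUC-type origin. It carries both a β-lactamase gene (ampicillin resistance) and an aph(3')-Ia gene (kanamycin resistance), and the record lists dual selection with both antibiotics. A puromycin N-acetyltransferase coding sequence followed by a rabbit β-globin polyadenylation signal is also present for selection in mammalian cells, although no promoter is annotated immediately upstream of it.

The sensor consists of two parallel transcription units, each driven by the human EF-1α core promoter with its intron A and terminated by a β-globin poly(A) signal. One unit encodes the red fluorescent protein mKate2, and according to the record its 3' UTR contains the hsa-miR-654-5p target. The target site itself is not called out in the feature table but would fall between the mKate2 coding sequence and its poly(A) region. The other unit encodes the blue protein EBFP2 and serves as an internal reference that the miRNA does not act on. When miR-654-5p is active in a transfected cell, mKate2 is repressed relative to EBFP2, so the red-to-blue ratio gives a normalized readout of miRNA activity. Gateway attB4, attB1 and attB2 sites flanking the promoters and coding sequences are remnants of the modular assembly of these units, and the insert itself was added by Gibson cloning.

The depositor notes that the repeated poly(A) elements make the plasmid inherently unstable. Small insertions flanking the puromycin coding region also differ between the deposited sequence and the physical plasmid, and these are stated not to affect puromycin selection.
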