Addgene plasmid #103711: LSB-hsa-miR-654-5p
Purpose: Used to sense miRNA activity using fluorescence based tools. hsa-miR-654-5p target in 3' UTR of of mKate. miRNA activity can be measured by the repression of mKate2 relative to EBFP2 fluorescent proteins . Plasmid is inherently unstable; please see Depositor Comments
Depositing lab: Ron Weiss. Depositing organization: Massachusetts Institute of Technology. Publication: A mixed antagonistic/synergistic miRNA repression model enables accurate predictions of multi-input miRNA sensor activity. Gam JJ, Babb J, Weiss R. Nat Commun. 2018 Jun 22;9(1):2430. doi: 10.1038/s41467-018-04575-0. PubMed 29934631.
Backbone
  Vector backbone: Low Sensor Backbone (LSB)
  Vector type: Mammalian Expression, Synthetic Biology
Growth in bacteria
  Bacterial resistance: Ampicillin and Kanamycin, 100 & 50 μg/mL
  Growth temperature: 30°C
  Growth strain: NEB Stable
  Copy number: High Copy
Gene/Insert
  Gene/Insert name: hsa-miR-654-5p target
  Species: H. sapiens (human)
  Entrez Gene: MIR654 (a.k.a. MIRN654, hsa-mir-654, mir-654)
  Promoter: EF-1a
  Cloning method: Gibson Cloning
Terms and licenses: Academic/Nonprofit Terms; Industry Terms: Not Available to Industry
Depositor comments: Please note that this plasmid is inherently unstable due to a repeating poly A element. We recommend performing a diagnostic digest on multiple colonies upon receipt. The depositors would like to note the presence of several discrepancies between the depositor sequence and physical plasmid sequence. In particular, the sequences upstream and downstream of the puromycin coding region have 10 bp insertions which do not affect the ability to perform puromycin selection. The sequences for those regions within the physical plasmids are as follows: Upstream of Puro: GAATTCGACCGCCTGTCTCAAGGTGCCACC; Downstream of Puro: GCTTTGAGACTACGCGTGAATTCACTCCTC. Please contact if you are interested in this plasmid prior to placing an order.
How to cite: LSB-hsa-miR-654-5p was a gift from Ron Weiss (Addgene plasmid # 103711 ; http://n2t.net/addgene:103711 ; RRID:Addgene_103711)
