>Addgene plasmid #103711 | LSB-hsa-miR-654-5p | depositor partial sequence | sequence record 196471 | hsa-miR-654-5p target
GCACATGTTCTGCGGCCCACCA
